Addgene plasmid #157069: pD649-HAsp-MPIG6B-COMP5AP-AviTag-9xHis
Purpose: Mammalian expression of cell-surface protein extracellular domain fused to COMP5AP-AviTag-9xHis. Protein is secreted from cells.
Depositing lab: Chris Garcia. Depositing organization: Stanford University. Publication: A Human IgSF Cell-Surface Interactome Reveals a Complex Network of Protein-Protein Interactions. Wojtowicz WM, Vielmetter J, Fernandes RA, Siepe DH, Eastman CL, Chisholm GB, Cox S, Klock H, Anderson PW, Rue SM, Miller JJ, Glaser SM, Bragstad ML, Vance J, Lam AW, Lesley SA, Zinn K, Garcia KC. Cell. 2020 Aug 20;182(4):1027-1043.e17. doi: 10.1016/j.cell.2020.07.025. PubMed 32822567.
Backbone
  Vector backbone: pD649
  Backbone size w/o insert (bp): 7153
  Vector type: Mammalian Expression
Growth in bacteria
  Bacterial resistance: Ampicillin, 100 μg/mL
  Growth temperature: 37°C
  Growth strain: DH5alpha
  Copy number: High Copy
Gene/Insert
  Gene/Insert name: MPIG6B (alt name: G6B)
  Species: H. sapiens (human)
  Insert size (bp): 375
  Entrez Gene: MPIG6B (a.k.a. C6orf25, G6b, G6b-B, NG31, THAMY)
  Promoter: CMV/SP6
  Tag / fusion protein: COMP5AP-AviTag-9xHis (C terminal on backbone)
  Cloning method: Restriction Enzyme; 5′ cloning site GCGGCCGC (not destroyed); 3′ cloning site GGCGCGCC (not destroyed)
  Sequencing primers: 5′ ATTTAGGTGACACTATAG; 3′ CGTCGCACTCCATCACGGTG
Resource information
  A portion of this plasmid was derived from a plasmid made by: synthesis by ThermoFisher
Terms and licenses: Academic/Nonprofit Terms; Industry Terms: Not Available to Industry
Depositor comments: Some plasmids in this collection may have an IS4-like element ISVsa5 family transposase upstream of the CMV promoter.
How to cite: pD649-HAsp-MPIG6B-COMP5AP-AviTag-9xHis was a gift from Chris Garcia (Addgene plasmid # 157069 ; http://n2t.net/addgene:157069 ; RRID:Addgene_157069)
