[The description below was written by a language model from this plasmid's Addgene catalogue record and pLannotate feature annotations shown in this document.]
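Description:
pD649-HAsp-MPIG6B-COMP5AP-AviTag-9xHis is a mammalian expression plasmid built on the pD649 backbone for producing a secreted, multimerised form of the extracellular domain of human MPIG6B (also called G6B or C6orf25), an immunoglobulin-superfamily cell-surface protein. It is maintained in E. coli at high copy through a ColE1/pUC-type origin and selected with ampicillin via a complete β-lactamase gene. Short kanamycin-resistance, lacZα and f1 ori matches in the annotation are only fragments. The depositor notes that some plasmids in this collection may carry an IS4-like transposase upstream of the CMV promoter, but no such element is annotated here.

Expression is driven by the CMV enhancer and immediate-early promoter, followed by a CMV intron A fragment and an SP6 promoter, which could support in vitro transcription and serves as a sequencing primer site. The open reading frame begins with a signal peptide: the plasmid name indicates an HA-derived leader, although the annotation tool matched this region to an IgH signal sequence fragment. The roughly 375 bp MPIG6B ectodomain is inserted between retained NotI and AscI sites. It is fused at its C terminus to the coiled-coil region of rat cartilage oligomeric matrix protein, which assembles into pentamers, and then to human placental alkaline phosphatase, an AviTag for enzymatic biotinylation, and a polyhistidine tag. The name gives 9xHis, while the annotation reports 8xHis. A bGH polyadenylation signal terminates the transcript.

A separate SV40/EM7-driven puromycin resistance cassette with an SV40 poly(A) signal could allow selection of transfected mammalian cells. The high-avidity, enzymatically detectable protein suits binding assays against other ectodomains, consistent with the associated human IgSF cell-surface interactome screen.
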