Features (pLannotate 1.2.2; 24 found; start..end, strand, type, name):
    119..143     -  CDS            KanR (fragment): aminoglycoside phosphotransferase; aph(3')-Ia; confers resistance to kanamycin
    254..842     +  rep_origin     ori: high-copy-number ColE1/pMB1/pBR322/pUC origin of replication
   1067..1084    +  terminator     rrnB T2 terminator (fragment): transcription terminator T2 from the E. coli rrnB gene
   1109..1128    -  CDS            lacZα (fragment): LacZα fragment of β-galactosidase; lacZ fragment
   1584..1600    +  protein_bind   lac operator: The lac repressor binds to the lac operator to inhibit transcription in E. coli. This inhibition can be relieved by adding lactose or isopropyl-β-D-thiogalactopyranoside (IPTG). lac repressor encoded by lacI
   1843..2146    +  enhancer       CMV enhancer: human cytomegalovirus immediate early enhancer
   2147..2350    +  promoter       CMV promoter: human cytomegalovirus (CMV) immediate early promoter
   2486..2529    +  intron         CMV intron (fragment): modified intron A from human cytomegalovirus
   2581..2599    +  promoter       SP6 promoter: promoter for bacteriophage SP6 RNA polymerase
   2603..2640    +  CDS            IgH signal sequence (fragment): signal sequence from the mouse immunoglobulin heavy chain variable region
   2740..3123    +  CDS            MPIG6B (fragment): G6B_HUMAN - Also known as C6orf25 From Homo sapiens (Human).
   3220..3399    +  CDS            Comp (fragment): COMP_RAT - Experimental evidence at protein level: Swiss-Prot protein existence level 1. May play a role in the structural integrity of cartilage via its interaction with other extracellular matrix proteins such as the collagens and fibronectin. Can mediate the interaction of chondrocytes with the cartilage extracellular matrix through interaction with cell surface integrin receptors. Could play a role in the pathogenesis of osteoarthritis. Potent suppressor of apoptosis in both primary chondrocytes and transformed cells. Suppresses apoptosis by blocking the activation of caspase-3 and by indu
   3387..4839    +  CDS            SEAP (fragment): secreted alkaline phosphatase from human placenta The natural enzyme has a C-terminal transmembrane sequence that is replaced by a GPI anchor.
   4864..4905    +  CDS            AviTag™ (fragment): peptide tag that allows for enzymatic biotinylation
   4909..4932    +  CDS            8xHis: 8xHis affinity tag
   5078..5189    +  polyA_signal   bGH poly(A) signal: bovine growth hormone polyadenylation signal
   5190..5298    +  rep_origin     f1 ori (fragment): f1 bacteriophage origin of replication; arrow indicates direction of (+) strand synthesis
   5312..5641    +  promoter       SV40 promoter: SV40 enhancer and early promoter
   5689..5736    +  promoter       EM7 promoter: synthetic bacterial promoter&nbsp
   5755..6354    +  CDS            PuroR (fragment): puromycin N-acetyltransferase; pac from Streptomyces; confers resistance to puromycin
   6364..6489    +  CDS            ble (fragment): BLE_KLEPN - Experimental evidence at protein level: Swiss-Prot protein existence level 1. Binding protein with a strong affinity to the bleomycin family of antibiotics. Binds to CL990; an antimitotic-antibiotic compound. From Klebsiella pneumoniae.
   6484..6605    +  polyA_signal   SV40 poly(A) signal: SV40 polyadenylation signal
   6658..7518    -  CDS            AmpR: β-lactamase; bla; confers resistance to ampicillin, carbenicillin, and related antibiotics
   7521..89      -  promoter       AmpR promoter (fragment) (across the origin): bla
>Addgene plasmid #157069 | pD649-HAsp-MPIG6B-COMP5AP-AviTag-9xHis | depositor full sequence | sequence record 303247 | Full Sequence
TTTCAATATTATTGAAGCATTTATCAGGGTTATTGTCTCATGAGCGGATACATATTTGAATGTATTTAGA
AAAATAAACAAATAGGGGTCAGTGTTACAACCAATTAACCAATTCTGAACATTATCGCGAGCCCATTTAT
ACCTGAATATGGCTCATAACACCCCTTGCTCATGACCAAAATCCCTTAACGTGAGTTACGCGCGCGTCGT
TCCACTGAGCGTCAGACCCCGTAGAAAAGATCAAAGGATCTTCTTGAGATCCTTTTTTTCTGCGCGTAAT
CTGCTGCTTGCAAACAAAAAAACCACCGCTACCAGCGGTGGTTTGTTTGCCGGATCAAGAGCTACCAACT
CTTTTTCCGAAGGTAACTGGCTTCAGCAGAGCGCAGATACCAAATACTGTTCTTCTAGTGTAGCCGTAGT
TAGCCCACCACTTCAAGAACTCTGTAGCACCGCCTACATACCTCGCTCTGCTAATCCTGTTACCAGTGGC
TGCTGCCAGTGGCGATAAGTCGTGTCTTACCGGGTTGGACTCAAGACGATAGTTACCGGATAAGGCGCAG
CGGTCGGGCTGAACGGGGGGTTCGTGCACACAGCCCAGCTTGGAGCGAACGACCTACACCGAACTGAGAT
ACCTACAGCGTGAGCTATGAGAAAGCGCCACGCTTCCCGAAGGGAGAAAGGCGGACAGGTATCCGGTAAG
CGGCAGGGTCGGAACAGGAGAGCGCACGAGGGAGCTTCCAGGGGGAAACGCCTGGTATCTTTATAGTCCT
GTCGGGTTTCGCCACCTCTGACTTGAGCGTCGATTTTTGTGATGCTCGTCAGGGGGGCGGAGCCTATGGA
AAAACGCCAGCAACGCGGCCTTTTTACGGTTCCTGGCCTTTTGCTGGCCTTTTGCTCACATGTTCTTTCC
TGCGTTATCCCCTGATTCTGTGGATAACCGTATTACCGCCTTTGAGTGAGCTGATACCGCTCGCCGCAGC
CGAACGACCGAGCGCAGCGAGTCAGTGAGCGAGGAAGCGGAAGGCGAGAGTAGGGAACTGCCAGGCATCA
AACTAAGCAGAAGGCCCCTGACGGATGGCCTTTTTGCGTTTCTACAAACTCTTTCTGTGTTGTAAAACGA
CGGCCAGTCTTAAGCTCGGGCCCCCTGGGCGGTTCTGATAACGAGTAATCGTTAATCCGCAAATAACGTA
AAAACCCGCTTCGGCGGGTTTTTTTATGGGGGGAGTTTAGGGAAAGAGCATTTGTCAGAATATTTAAGGG
CGCCTGTCACTTTGCTTGATATATGAGAATTATTTAACCTTATAAATGAGAAAAAAGCAACGCACTTTAA
ATAAGATACGTTGCTTTTTCGATTGATGAACACCTATAATTAAACTATTCATCTATTATTTATGATTTTT
TGTATATACAATATTTCTAGTTTGTTAAAGAGAATTAAGAAAATAAATCTCGAAAATAATAAAGGGAAAA
TCAGTTTTTGATATCAAAATTATACATGTCAACGATAATACAAAATATAATACAAACTATAAGATGTTAT
CAGTATTTATTATCATTTAGAATAAATTTTGTGTCGCCCTTAATTGTGAGCGGATAACAATTACGAGCTT
CATGCACAGTGGCGTTGACTCAATATTGGCCATTAGCCATATTATTCATTGGTTATATAGCATAAATCAA
TATTGGCTATTGGCCATTGCATACGTTGTATCTATATCATAATATGTACATTTATATTGGCTCATGTCCA
ATATGACCGCCATGTTGGCATTGATTATTGACTAGTTATTAATAGTAATCAATTACGGGGTCATTAGTTC
ATAGCCCATATATGGAGTTCCGCGTTACATAACTTACGGTAAATGGCCCGCCTGGCTGACCGCCCAACGA
CCCCCGCCCATTGACGTCAATAATGACGTATGTTCCCATAGTAACGCCAATAGGGACTTTCCATTGACGT
CAATGGGTGGAGTATTTACGGTAAACTGCCCACTTGGCAGTACATCAAGTGTATCATATGCCAAGTACGC
CCCCTATTGACGTCAATGACGGTAAATGGCCCGCCTGGCATTATGCCCAGTACATGACCTTATGGGACTT
TCCTACTTGGCAGTACATCTACGTATTAGTCATCGCTATTACCATGGTGATGCGGTTTTGGCAGTACATC
AATGGGCGTGGATAGCGGTTTGACTCACGGGGATTTCCAAGTCTCCACCCCATTGACGTCAATGGGAGTT
TGTTTTGGCACCAAAATCAACGGGACTTTCCAAAATGTCGTAACAACTCCGCCCCATTGACGCAAATGGG
CGGTAGGCGTGTACGGTGGGAGGTCTATATAAGCAGAGCTCGTTTAGTGAACCGTCAGATCGCCTGGAGA
CGCCATCCACGCTGTTTTGACCTCCATAGAAGACACCGGGACCGATCCAGCCTCCGCGGCCGGGAACGGT
GCATTGGAACGCGGATTCCCCGTGCCAAGAGTGACGTAAGTACCGCCTATAGAGTCTATAGGCCCACCCC
CTTGGCTTCGTTAGAACGCGGCTACAATTAATACATAACCTTATGTATCATACACATACGATTTAGGTGA
CACTATAGAATAACATCCACTTTGCCTTTCTCTCCACAGGTGTCCACTCCCAGGTCCAACTGCACCTCGG
TTCTATCGAAAACGCGCCTGCTAGCGCCACCATGAAGACCATCATTGCCCTGAGCTACATCTTCTGCCTG
GTGTTCGCTGCGGCCGCCAATCCTGGTGCTTCTCTTGATGGTAGACCCGGCGACAGAGTGAATCTGAGCT
GTGGCGGAGTGTCTCACCCCATCAGATGGGTTTGGGCCCCAAGCTTTCCTGCCTGCAAGGGCCTTTCTAA
AGGCAGACGGCCTATCCTGTGGGCCTCTAGCTCTGGAACACCTACAGTTCCTCCACTGCAGCCCTTCGTG
GGCAGACTGAGATCTCTGGATAGCGGCATCAGACGGCTGGAACTGCTGCTGTCTGCTGGCGACTCTGGCA
CATTTTTCTGCAAAGGCAGGCACGAGGACGAGAGCAGAACAGTGCTGCACGTGCTGGGCGACAGAACATA
TTGCAAGGCCCCTGGACCTACACACGGCAGCGTTTACCCTCAAGGCGCGCCGGAAGATCAAGTTGATCCA
AGATTGATTGATGGCAAGGGCGGATCTCTGGAGGTGCTGTTCCAGGGACCAGGCGGAAGCGGCAATCCCG
GCGGCGATCTGGCCCCCCAGATGCTGCGCGAGCTGCAGGAGACCAATGCCGCCCTGCAGGACGTGCGCGA
GCTGCTGCGCCACCGCGTGAAGGAGATCACCTTCCTGAAGAACACCGTGATGGAGTGCGACGCCTGCGGT
ATGCAGCCCTCTAGAGGCTCCGGCTCCATCATCCCAGTTGAGGAGGAGAACCCGGACTTCTGGAACCGCG
AGGCAGCCGAGGCCCTGGGTGCCGCCAAGAAGCTGCAGCCTGCACAGACAGCCGCCAAGAACCTCATCAT
CTTCCTGGGCGATGGGATGGGGGTGTCTACGGTGACAGCTGCCAGGATCCTAAAAGGGCAGAAGAAGGAC
AAACTGGGGCCTGAGATACCCCTGGCCATGGACCGCTTCCCATATGTGGCTCTGTCCAAGACATACAATG
TAGACAAACATGTGCCAGACAGTGGAGCCACAGCCACGGCCTACCTGTGCGGGGTCAAGGGCAACTTCCA
GACCATTGGCTTGAGTGCAGCCGCCCGCTTTAACCAGTGCAACACGACACGCGGCAACGAGGTCATCTCC
GTGATGAATCGGGCCAAGAAAGCAGGGAAGTCAGTGGGAGTGGTAACCACCACACGAGTGCAGCACGCCT
CGCCAGCCGGCACCTACGCCCACACGGTGAACCGCAACTGGTACTCGGACGCCGACGTGCCTGCCTCGGC
CCGCCAGGAGGGGTGCCAGGACATCGCTACGCAGCTCATCTCCAACATGGACATTGACGTGATCCTAGGT
GGAGGCCGAAAGTACATGTTTCGCATGGGAACCCCAGACCCTGAGTACCCAGATGACTACAGCCAAGGTG
GGACCAGGCTGGACGGGAAGAATCTGGTGCAGGAATGGCTGGCGAAGCGCCAGGGTGCCCGGTATGTGTG
GAACCGCACTGAGCTCATGCAGGCTTCCCTGGACCCGTCTGTGACCCATCTCATGGGTCTCTTTGAGCCT
GGAGACATGAAATACGAGATCCACCGAGACTCCACACTGGACCCCTCCCTGATGGAGATGACAGAGGCTG
CCCTGCGCCTGCTGAGCAGGAACCCCCGCGGCTTCTTCCTCTTCGTGGAGGGTGGTCGCATCGACCATGG
TCATCATGAAAGCAGGGCTTACCGGGCACTGACTGAGACGATCATGTTCGACGACGCCATTGAGAGGGCG
GGCCAGCTCACCAGCGAGGAGGACACGCTGAGCCTCGTCACTGCCGACCACTCCCACGTCTTCTCCTTCG
GAGGCTACCCCCTGCGAGGGAGCTCCATCTTCGGGCTGGCCCCTGGCAAGGCCCGGGACAGGAAGGCCTA
CACGGTCCTCCTATACGGAAACGGTCCAGGCTATGTGCTCAAGGACGGCGCCCGGCCGGATGTTACCGAG
AGCGAGAGCGGGAGCCCCGAGTATCGGCAGCAGTCAGCAGTGCCCCTGGACGAAGAGACCCACGCAGGCG
AGGACGTGGCGGTGTTCGCGCGCGGCCCGCAGGCGCACCTGGTTCACGGCGTGCAGGAGCAGACCTTCAT
AGCGCACGTCATGGCCTTCGCCGCCTGCCTGGAGCCCTACACCGCCTGCGACCTGGCGCCCCCCGCCGGC
ACCACCGACGCCGCGCACCCGGGTGGCGGAGGACTGAACGACATCTTCGAGGCTCAGAAAATCGAATGGC
ACGAACATCACCATCACCATCACCATCACCATTAAGGCCGGCCTGTAGTCACTGGCACAACGCGTTACCC
GGTAAGCCAATCGGGTATACACGGTCGTCATACTGCAGACAGGGTTCTTCTACTTTGCAAGATAGTCTTG
AGTAGTAAAATAAATAGATAGAGAAAATCAGCCTCGACTGTGCCTTCTAGTTGCCAGCCATCTGTTGTTT
GCCCCTCCCCCGTGCCTTCCTTGACCCTGGAAGGTGCCACTCCCACTGTCCTTTCCTAATAAAATGAGGA
AATTGCATCACAACACTCAACCCTATCTCGGTCTATTCTTTTGATTTATAAGGGATTTTGCCGATTTCGG
CCTATTGGTTAAAAAATGAGCTGATTTAACAAAAATTTAACGCGAATTAATTCTGTGGAATGTGTGTCAG
TTAGGGTGTGGAAAGTCCCCAGGCTCCCCAGCAGGCAGAAGTATGCAAAGCATGCATCTCAATTAGTCAG
CAACCAGGTGTGGAAAGTCCCCAGGCTCCCCAGCAGGCAGAAGTATGCAAAGCATGCATCTCAATTAGTC
AGCAACCATAGTCCCGCCCCTAACTCCGCCCATCCCGCCCCTAACTCCGCCCAGTTCCGCCCATTCTCCG
CCCCATGGCTGACTAATTTTTTTTATTTATGCAGAGGCCGAGGCCGCCTCTGCCTCTGAGCTATTCCAGA
AGTAGTGAGGAGGCTTTTTTGGAGGCCTAGGCTTTTGCAAAAAGCTCCCGGGAGCTTGTATATCCATTTT
CGGATCTGATCAGCACGTGTTGACAATTAATCATCGGCATAGTATATCGGCATAGTATAATACGACAAGG
TGAGGAACTAAACCATGACCGAGTACAAGCCCACGGTGCGCCTCGCCACCCGCGACGACGTCCCCAGGGC
CGTACGCACCCTCGCCGCCGCGTTCGCCGACTACCCCGCCACGCGCCACACCGTCGATCCGGACCGCCAC
ATCGAGCGGGTCACCGAGCTGCAAGAACTCTTCCTCACGCGCGTCGGGCTCGACATCGGCAAGGTGTGGG
TCGCGGACGACGGCGCCGCGGTGGCGGTCTGGACCACGCCGGAGAGCGTCGAAGCGGGGGCGGTGTTCGC
CGAGATCGGCCCGCGCATGGCCGAGTTGAGCGGTTCCCGGCTGGCCGCGCAGCAACAGATGGAAGGCCTC
CTGGCGCCGCACCGGCCCAAGGAGCCCGCGTGGTTCCTGGCCACCGTCGGCGTCTCGCCCGACCACCAGG
GCAAGGGTCTGGGCAGCGCCGTCGTGCTCCCCGGAGTGGAGGCGGCCGAGCGCGCCGGGGTGCCCGCCTT
CCTGGAGACATCCGCGCCCCGCAACCTCCCCTTCTACGAGCGGCTCGGCTTCACCGTCACCGCCGACGTC
GAGGTGCCCGAAGGACCGCGCACCTGGTGCATGACCCGCAAGCCCGGTGCCTGACACGTGCTACGAGATT
TCGATTCCACCGCCGCCTTCTATGAAAGGTTGGGCTTCGGAATCGTTTTCCGGGACGCCGGCTGGATGAT
CCTCCAGCGCGGGGATCTCATGCTGGAGTTCTTCGCCCACCCCAACTTGTTTATTGCAGCTTATAATGGT
TACAAATAAAGCAATAGCATCACAAATTTCACAAATAAAGCATTTTTTTCACTGCATTCTAGTTGTGGTT
TGTCCAAACTCATCAATGTATCTTATCATGTCTGTATACCGTCGACCTCTAGCTAGAGCTTGGCGTAATC
ATGGTCATTACCAATGCTTAATCAGTGAGGCACCTATCTCAGCGATCTGTCTATTTCGTTCATCCATAGT
TGCCTGACTCCCCGTCGTGTAGATAACTACGATACGGGAGGGCTTACCATCTGGCCCCAGCGCTGCGATG
ATACCGCGAGAACCACGCTCACCGGCTCCGGATTTATCAGCAATAAACCAGCCAGCCGGAAGGGCCGAGC
GCAGAAGTGGTCCTGCAACTTTATCCGCCTCCATCCAGTCTATTAATTGTTGCCGGGAAGCTAGAGTAAG
TAGTTCGCCAGTTAATAGTTTGCGCAACGTTGTTGCCATCGCTACAGGCATCGTGGTGTCACGCTCGTCG
TTTGGTATGGCTTCATTCAGCTCCGGTTCCCAACGATCAAGGCGAGTTACATGATCCCCCATGTTGTGCA
AAAAAGCGGTTAGCTCCTTCGGTCCTCCGATCGTTGTCAGAAGTAAGTTGGCCGCAGTGTTATCACTCAT
GGTTATGGCAGCACTGCATAATTCTCTTACTGTCATGCCATCCGTAAGATGCTTTTCTGTGACTGGTGAG
TACTCAACCAAGTCATTCTGAGAATAGTGTATGCGGCGACCGAGTTGCTCTTGCCCGGCGTCAATACGGG
ATAATACCGCGCCACATAGCAGAACTTTAAAAGTGCTCATCATTGGAAAACGTTCTTCGGGGCGAAAACT
CTCAAGGATCTTACCGCTGTTGAGATCCAGTTCGATGTAACCCACTCGTGCACCCAACTGATCTTCAGCA
TCTTTTACTTTCACCAGCGTTTCTGGGTGAGCAAAAACAGGAAGGCAAAATGCCGCAAAAAAGGGAATAA
GGGCGACACGGAAATGTTGAATACTCATATTCTTCCTT
