>Addgene plasmid #157069 | pD649-HAsp-MPIG6B-COMP5AP-AviTag-9xHis | depositor partial sequence | sequence record 303248 | insert (extracellular domain)
AATCCTGGTGCTTCTCTTGATGGTAGACCCGGCGACAGAGTGAATCTGAGCTGTGGCGGAGTGTCTCACC
CCATCAGATGGGTTTGGGCCCCAAGCTTTCCTGCCTGCAAGGGCCTTTCTAAAGGCAGACGGCCTATCCT
GTGGGCCTCTAGCTCTGGAACACCTACAGTTCCTCCACTGCAGCCCTTCGTGGGCAGACTGAGATCTCTG
GATAGCGGCATCAGACGGCTGGAACTGCTGCTGTCTGCTGGCGACTCTGGCACATTTTTCTGCAAAGGCA
GGCACGAGGACGAGAGCAGAACAGTGCTGCACGTGCTGGGCGACAGAACATATTGCAAGGCCCCTGGACC
TACACACGGCAGCGTTTACCCTCAA
